Addgene plasmid #212369: pTwist-SARS-CoV-2 Spike-deltaC18 Y453F (TTC)
Purpose: Encodes SARS-CoV-2 spike Y453F for pseudovirus production
Depositing lab: Alejandro Balazs. Depositing organization: Massachusetts General Hospital. Publication: Ongoing evolution of SARS-CoV-2 drives escape from mRNA vaccine-induced humoral immunity. Roederer AL, Cao Y, Denis KS, Sheehan ML, Li CJ, Lam EC, Gregory DJ, Poznansky MC, Iafrate AJ, Canaday DH, Gravenstein S, Garcia-Beltran WF, Balazs AB. medRxiv [Preprint]. 2024 Mar 7:2024.03.05.24303815. doi: 10.1101/2024.03.05.24303815. PubMed 38496628.
Backbone
  Vector backbone: pTwist-CMV-BetaGlobin-WPRE-Neo
  Backbone manufacturer: Twist
  Vector type: Mammalian Expression
Growth in bacteria
  Bacterial resistance: Ampicillin, 100 μg/mL
  Growth temperature: 37°C
  Growth strain: DH5alpha
  Copy number: High Copy
Gene/Insert
  Gene/Insert name: SARS-CoV-2 Spike Y453F
  Species: Severe acute respiratory syndrome coronavirus 2
  Mutation: Y453F
  Entrez Gene: S (a.k.a. GU280_gp02, spike glycoprotein)
  Promoter: CAG
  Cloning method: Ligation Independent Cloning
Terms and licenses: Academic/Nonprofit Terms; Industry Terms: Not Available to Industry
Depositor comments: Please visit https://www.medrxiv.org/content/10.1101/2024.03.05.24303815v1 for medRxiv preprint.
How to cite: pTwist-SARS-CoV-2 Spike-deltaC18 Y453F (TTC) was a gift from Alejandro Balazs (Addgene plasmid # 212369 ; http://n2t.net/addgene:212369 ; RRID:Addgene_212369)
