[The description below was written by a language model from this plasmid's Addgene catalogue record and pLannotate feature annotations shown in this document.]
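Description:
pTwist-SARS-CoV-2 Spike-deltaC18 Y453F (TTC) is a mammalian expression plasmid built on the Twist pTwist-CMV-BetaGlobin-WPRE-Neo backbone. It encodes the SARS-CoV-2 spike glycoprotein carrying the Y453F substitution. The "(TTC)" in the name presumably indicates the codon used for the phenylalanine. The name also indicates deletion of the C-terminal 18 residues of spike, a truncation commonly used to improve spike incorporation into pseudotyped particles. This is consistent with the annotated spike coding sequence of 3,765 nt in the 10,462 nt sequenced plasmid. In bacteria the plasmid replicates from a high-copy ColE1/pUC-type origin and is selected with ampicillin through the AmpR β-lactamase gene.

The catalogue entry lists the promoter as CAG. However, the feature table and the backbone name point to a CMV enhancer and CMV promoter elements followed by a truncated human β-globin intron just upstream of the spike open reading frame. The record does not resolve this discrepancy. Downstream of spike, a WPRE enhances transcript stability and expression, and an SV40 polyadenylation signal is annotated after it, although on the opposite strand. The expression unit is bracketed by short 5' and 3' β-globin insulator elements and by bacterial and T7 terminators, which limit transcriptional read-through. A separate cassette, with the SV40 early promoter driving neo and a bGH poly(A) signal, allows G418 selection of transfected mammalian cells.

The stated purpose is pseudovirus production: the plasmid supplies the mutant spike as the envelope protein for pseudotyped particles. The associated study concerns SARS-CoV-2 escape from vaccine-induced humoral immunity, which suggests use in neutralisation assays.
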