Features (pLannotate 1.2.2; 21 found; start..end, strand, type, name):
      1..3765    +  CDS            S: SPIKE_SARS2 - Experimental evidence at protein level: Swiss-Prot protein existence level 1. [Spike glycoprotein]: May down-regulate host tetherin (BST2) by lysosomal degradation, thereby counteracting its antiviral activity. From Severe acute respiratory syndrome coronavirus 2 (2019-nCoV) (SARS-CoV-2).
   3839..4427    +  misc_feature   WPRE: woodchuck hepatitis virus posttranscriptional regulatory element
   4480..4601    -  polyA_signal   SV40 poly(A) signal: SV40 polyadenylation signal
   4624..4693    -  CDS            large T antigen (fragment): large T antigen from SV40 (simian virus 40)
   4716..4762    +  terminator     T7 terminator: transcription terminator for bacteriophage T7 RNA polymerase
   4792..4928    +  terminator     rrnG terminator: transcription terminator from the E. coli ribosomal RNA rrnG operon (Albrechtsen et al., 1991)
   4973..5044    +  misc_feature   3' β-globin insulator: insulator downstream of the human β-globin locus (Farrell et al., 2002)
   5089..5285    +  promoter       SV40 promoter: SV40 early promoter
   5299..6090    +  CDS            neo: KKA2_KLEPN - Also known as kan, nptII. Experimental evidence at protein level: Swiss-Prot protein existence level 1. Resistance to kanamycin, neomycin, paromomycin, ribostamycin, butirosin and gentamicin B. From Klebsiella pneumoniae.
   6104..6328    +  polyA_signal   bGH poly(A) signal: bovine growth hormone polyadenylation signal
   6524..7112    -  rep_origin     ori: high-copy-number ColE1/pMB1/pBR322/pUC origin of replication
   7284..7348    -  CDS            bla(M) (fragment): β-lactamase lacking the signal sequence; bla(M); allows cytosolic expression of β-lactamase
   7858..8718    +  CDS            AmpR: β-lactamase; bla; confers resistance to ampicillin, carbenicillin, and related antibiotics
   8731..8867    +  terminator     rrnG terminator: transcription terminator from the E. coli ribosomal RNA rrnG operon (Albrechtsen et al., 1991)
   9019..9090    +  misc_feature   5' β-globin insulator: insulator upstream of the human β-globin locus (Farrell et al., 2002)
   9095..9141    -  terminator     T7 terminator: transcription terminator for bacteriophage T7 RNA polymerase
   9159..9207    -  polyA_signal   poly(A) signal: synthetic polyadenylation signal
   9288..9591    +  enhancer       CMV enhancer: human cytomegalovirus immediate early enhancer
   9664..9681    -  promoter       CMV promoter (fragment): human cytomegalovirus (CMV) immediate early promoter
   9744..9795    +  promoter       CMVd2 promoter: truncated human cytomegalovirus (CMV) immediate early promoter that yields moderately reduced expression relative to the full-length promoter
   9929..10404   +  intron         β-globin intron: internally truncated intron from human β-globin
>Addgene plasmid #212369 | pTwist-SARS-CoV-2 Spike-deltaC18 Y453F (TTC) | addgene full sequence | sequence record 458332 | Addgene NGS Result
ATGTTTGTGTTCCTCGTTCTCCTGCCCCTCGTTTCTTCCCAATGCGTGAACCTCACAACTAGAACGCAGC
TCCCACCCGCTTACACGAACTCTTTTACTCGTGGAGTATACTATCCCGATAAAGTCTTTAGGTCCAGTGT
CCTTCATTCTACTCAAGACCTTTTCCTGCCATTCTTCTCAAATGTCACCTGGTTCCATGCTATCCACGTT
TCTGGCACCAACGGAACTAAACGATTTGATAATCCCGTCTTGCCATTTAACGATGGCGTATACTTTGCCT
CAACGGAGAAGTCCAACATTATCCGGGGATGGATATTTGGCACCACCCTGGACTCCAAGACACAGTCTCT
CCTCATTGTGAACAACGCCACCAATGTCGTCATCAAAGTCTGTGAATTTCAATTTTGTAACGATCCCTTT
CTCGGGGTTTATTATCATAAGAATAACAAGTCTTGGATGGAGTCAGAGTTCCGCGTTTACAGTTCCGCTA
ACAACTGTACTTTTGAGTACGTTTCCCAACCATTTCTCATGGATCTTGAAGGGAAGCAAGGCAACTTCAA
GAATCTCCGCGAATTTGTGTTTAAGAATATAGACGGCTACTTCAAAATTTATAGCAAGCATACCCCGATA
AATCTGGTTCGGGATCTCCCTCAAGGCTTCTCCGCGTTGGAACCCCTCGTGGACTTGCCGATTGGCATCA
ACATCACCCGGTTCCAAACCCTTCTTGCCCTTCATCGAAGCTACCTCACGCCTGGCGACAGTAGTAGTGG
TTGGACAGCGGGCGCAGCAGCCTACTATGTGGGATATTTGCAACCACGCACCTTTCTTCTCAAATATAAC
GAAAACGGAACAATTACCGATGCCGTAGACTGTGCCCTCGATCCCCTGTCCGAAACTAAATGCACACTCA
AGTCCTTCACAGTTGAGAAAGGCATATACCAAACCAGTAACTTCCGCGTCCAACCCACCGAATCCATTGT
TCGATTCCCTAACATCACCAATTTGTGTCCTTTCGGTGAAGTATTTAATGCCACTCGATTTGCATCAGTT
TATGCCTGGAATCGCAAGCGAATATCAAATTGTGTTGCAGATTATAGTGTCCTGTATAATAGCGCATCAT
TCAGCACTTTTAAGTGTTATGGGGTCAGCCCTACGAAATTGAATGACTTGTGTTTTACCAACGTTTACGC
AGATTCTTTCGTCATACGCGGCGACGAAGTCCGACAGATTGCACCGGGGCAAACCGGAAAGATAGCAGAC
TATAATTATAAGTTGCCGGATGACTTCACCGGCTGCGTTATAGCATGGAACTCCAATAATCTCGATTCAA
AAGTCGGCGGCAACTATAATTATCTTTTCCGCCTGTTTCGCAAGTCAAATCTGAAGCCCTTTGAACGTGA
CATCTCCACCGAAATTTATCAAGCTGGCAGCACCCCATGTAATGGAGTGGAAGGGTTTAACTGTTATTTT
CCCCTTCAATCATACGGATTTCAACCAACAAATGGGGTGGGCTATCAACCATATCGGGTGGTAGTCTTGA
GCTTTGAGCTGCTCCACGCACCGGCTACAGTTTGCGGACCGAAGAAAAGCACTAACCTGGTGAAGAATAA
ATGTGTGAACTTCAACTTTAATGGGCTCACCGGAACAGGGGTGCTGACAGAATCAAACAAGAAATTTCTC
CCTTTTCAACAATTTGGTAGAGACATTGCCGATACCACAGATGCCGTCCGCGATCCGCAAACACTGGAAA
TCCTCGATATAACACCCTGTAGCTTCGGCGGGGTCAGCGTGATAACTCCCGGAACGAACACATCCAACCA
AGTGGCTGTCCTGTATCAAGATGTCAACTGTACCGAAGTCCCTGTGGCGATACACGCCGACCAACTGACA
CCCACCTGGAGAGTCTACTCAACAGGTTCCAATGTCTTTCAAACTAGAGCGGGTTGTCTCATTGGCGCTG
AGCATGTCAATAATTCATACGAATGTGATATTCCTATTGGGGCAGGAATCTGTGCGTCTTATCAAACTCA
AACGAACTCACCACGGCGCGCTCGCTCAGTAGCCAGCCAGTCCATAATCGCCTATACCATGAGTCTCGGG
GCTGAGAACTCCGTGGCTTATTCAAACAATTCCATCGCAATCCCAACTAACTTTACCATTAGCGTTACCA
CGGAAATCTTGCCCGTCAGCATGACTAAGACGAGCGTAGACTGTACGATGTATATCTGTGGGGATTCCAC
CGAGTGTAGCAACCTCTTGCTTCAATACGGGTCTTTCTGTACTCAACTCAACCGAGCATTGACCGGAATT
GCGGTCGAACAAGACAAGAATACCCAAGAGGTGTTCGCACAAGTAAAGCAAATATACAAAACGCCGCCAA
TCAAAGATTTTGGCGGGTTTAATTTTAGCCAAATACTGCCAGACCCATCTAAGCCTTCAAAACGCAGCTT
TATCGAGGATCTGCTGTTCAACAAAGTTACGTTGGCTGACGCGGGTTTCATTAAGCAGTATGGGGATTGT
TTGGGAGACATTGCGGCCCGCGACCTTATCTGTGCTCAAAAATTCAATGGGTTGACAGTTCTGCCCCCTC
TGCTCACTGATGAGATGATTGCACAGTATACATCAGCATTGTTGGCAGGAACCATTACATCCGGCTGGAC
TTTTGGCGCGGGTGCGGCCCTTCAAATACCTTTCGCTATGCAAATGGCTTACAGATTCAATGGGATTGGT
GTCACGCAAAATGTATTGTATGAAAATCAGAAGCTGATCGCTAATCAATTTAACAGCGCGATTGGCAAGA
TCCAAGATTCACTGTCAAGCACAGCGTCCGCCCTCGGCAAACTCCAAGATGTTGTGAATCAAAACGCCCA
GGCCCTGAATACCCTCGTGAAGCAACTGAGTTCTAACTTCGGCGCAATCTCCAGCGTCCTCAACGACATA
TTGTCCAGACTTGATAAGGTGGAAGCCGAGGTGCAAATTGATCGGCTCATCACAGGCAGGCTCCAGTCAC
TCCAAACTTATGTGACACAACAGTTGATCCGGGCTGCTGAGATACGAGCAAGCGCCAACCTGGCCGCCAC
TAAAATGTCAGAGTGCGTGCTCGGGCAGTCCAAACGGGTTGACTTTTGTGGCAAGGGCTATCACTTGATG
TCCTTCCCCCAATCCGCCCCACATGGAGTGGTCTTTCTCCACGTCACTTATGTCCCTGCTCAAGAGAAGA
ACTTTACGACAGCTCCAGCAATCTGTCACGATGGCAAAGCGCACTTTCCCAGGGAAGGCGTTTTCGTCAG
TAATGGCACGCATTGGTTTGTGACCCAAAGGAATTTCTATGAACCCCAAATCATAACCACTGACAATACA
TTTGTCTCAGGCAACTGTGATGTGGTCATTGGGATCGTGAACAACACGGTATATGATCCCCTGCAACCCG
AGTTGGATAGCTTCAAAGAGGAATTGGATAAATACTTTAAGAATCATACTTCACCCGATGTTGATCTCGG
GGACATATCAGGAATAAATGCAAGTGTCGTCAACATTCAGAAAGAGATTGATCGCCTTAATGAGGTCGCC
AAGAACTTGAATGAATCTTTGATCGACTTGCAAGAACTGGGCAAATACGAACAATATATTAAATGGCCCT
GGTACATTTGGTTGGGCTTTATCGCCGGACTTATAGCTATCGTTATGGTCACAATTATGTTGTGCTGTAT
GACTAGCTGTTGTTCCTGCTTGAAAGGATGTTGCAGTTGCGGATCTTGTTGTAAATAAAGGATCCTCTAG
AAGTTGTCTCCTCCTGCACTGACTGACTGATACAATCGATTTCTGGATCCGCAGGCCTAATCAACCTCTG
GATTACAAAATTTGTGAAAGATTGACTGGTATTCTTAACTATGTTGCTCCTTTTACGCTATGTGGATACG
CTGCTTTAATGCCTTTGTATCATGCTATTGCTTCCCGTATGGCTTTCATTTTCTCCTCCTTGTATAAATC
CTGGTTGCTGTCTCTTTATGAGGAGTTGTGGCCCGTTGTCAGGCAACGTGGCGTGGTGTGCACTGTGTTT
GCTGACGCAACCCCCACTGGTTGGGGCATTGCCACCACCTGTCAGCTCCTTTCCGGGACTTTCGCTTTCC
CCCTCCCTATTGCCACGGCGGAACTCATCGCCGCCTGCCTTGCCCGCTGCTGGACAGGGGCTCGGCTGTT
GGGCACTGACAATTCCGTGGTGTTGTCGGGGAAGCTGACGTCCTTTCCATGGCTGCTCGCCTGTGTTGCC
ACCTGGATTCTGCGCGGGACGTCCTTCTGCTACGTCCCTTCGGCCCTCAATCCAGCGGACCTTCCTTCCC
GCGGCCTGCTGCCGGCTCTGCGGCCTCTTCCGCGTCTTCGCCTTCGCCCTCAGACGAGTCGGATCTCCCT
TTGGGCCGCCTCCCCGCCTGTCTAGCTTGACTGACTGAGATACAGCGTACCTTCAGCTCACAGACATGAT
AAGATACATTGATGAGTTTGGACAAACCACAACTAGAATGCAGTGAAAAAAATGCTTTATTTGTGAAATT
TGTGATGCTATTGCTTTATTTGTAACCATTATAAGCTGCAATAAACAAGTTAACAACAACAATTGCATTC
ATTTTATGTTTCAGGTTCAGGGGGAGGTGTGGGAGGTTTTTTAAAGCAAGTAAAACCTCTACAAATGTGG
TATTGGCCCATCTCTATCGGTATCGTAGCATAACCCCTTGGGGCCTCTAAACGGGTCTTGAGGGGTTTTT
TGTGCCCCTCGGGCCGGATTGCTATCTACCGGCATTGGCGCAGAAAAAAATGCCTGATGCGACGCTGCGC
GTCTTATACTCCCACATATGCCAGATTCAGCAACGGATACGGCTTCCCCAACTTGCCCACTTCCATACGT
GTCCTCCTTACCAGAAATTTATCCTTAAGGTCGTCAGCTATCCTGCAGGCGATCTCTCGATTTCGATCAA
GACATTCCTTTAATGGTCTTTTCTGGACACCACTAGGGGTCAGAAGTAGTTCATCAAACTTTCTTCCCTC
CCTAATCTCATTGGTTACCTTGGGCTATCGAAACTTAATTAAGCGATCTGCATCTCAATTAGTCAGCAAC
CATAGTCCCGCCCCTAACTCCGCCCATCCCGCCCCTAACTCCGCCCAGTTCCGCCCATTCTCCGCCCCAT
CGCTGACTAATTTTTTTTATTTATGCAGAGGCCGAGGCCGCCTCGGCCTCTGAGCTATTCCAGAAGTAGT
GAGGAGGCTTTTTTGGAGGCCTAGGCTTTTGCAAAGGAGGTAGCCAACATGATTGAACAAGATGGATTGC
ACGCAGGTTCTCCCGCCGCTTGGGTGGAGAGGCTATTCGGCTATGACTGGGCACAACAGACAATCGGCTG
CTCTGATGCCGCCGTGTTCCGGCTGTCAGCGCAGGGGCGCCCGGTTCTTTTTGTCAAGACCGACCTGTCC
GGTGCCCTGAATGAACTCCAGGACGAGGCAGCGCGGCTATCGTGGCTGGCCACGACGGGCGTTCCTTGCG
CAGCTGTGCTCGACGTTGTCACTGAAGCGGGAAGGGACTGGCTGCTATTGGGCGAAGTGCCGGGGCAGGA
TCTCCTGTCATCTCACCTTGCTCCTGCCGAGAAAGTATCCATCATGGCTGATGCAATGCGGCGGCTGCAT
ACGCTTGATCCGGCTACCTGCCCATTCGACCACCAAGCGAAACATCGCATCGAGCGAGCACGTACTCGGA
TGGAAGCCGGTCTTGTCGATCAGGATGATCTGGACGAAGAGCATCAGGGGCTCGCGCCAGCCGAACTGTT
CGCCAGGCTCAAGGCGCGGATGCCCGACGGCGAGGATCTCGTCGTGACCCACGGCGATGCCTGCTTGCCG
AATATCATGGTGGAAAATGGCCGCTTTTCTGGATTCATCGACTGTGGCCGGCTGGGTGTGGCGGACCGCT
ATCAGGACATAGCGTTGGCTACCCGTGATATTGCTGAAGAGCTTGGCGGCGAATGGGCTGACCGCTTCCT
CGTGCTTTACGGTATCGCCGCTCCCGATTCGCAGCGCATCGCCTTCTATCGCCTTCTTGACGAGTTCTTC
TAGTATGTAAGCCCTGTGCCTTCTAGTTGCCAGCCATCTGTTGTTTGCCCCTCCCCCGTGCCTTCCTTGA
CCCTGGAAGGTGCCACTCCCACTGTCCTTTCCTAATAAAATGAGGAAATTGCATCGCATTGTCTGAGTAG
GTGTCATTCTATTCTGGGGGGTGGGGTGGGGCAGGACAGCAAGGGGGAGGATTGGGAAGACAATAGCAGG
CATGCTGGGGATGCGGTGGGCTCTATGGTTAATTAACCAGTCAAGTCAGCTACTTGGCGAGATCGACTTG
TCTGGGTTTCGACTACGCTCAGAATTGCGTCAGTCAAGTTCGATCTGGTCCTTGCTATTGCACCCGTTCT
CCGATTACGAGTTTCATTTAAATCATGTGAGCAAAAGGCCAGCAAAAGGCCAGGAACCGTAAAAAGGCCG
CGTTGCTGGCGTTTTTCCATAGGCTCCGCCCCCCTGACGAGCATCACAAAAATCGACGCTCAAGTCAGAG
GTGGCGAAACCCGACAGGACTATAAAGATACCAGGCGTTTCCCCCTGGAAGCTCCCTCGTGCGCTCTCCT
GTTCCGACCCTGCCGCTTACCGGATACCTGTCCGCCTTTCTCCCTTCGGGAAGCGTGGCGCTTTCTCATA
GCTCACGCTGTAGGTATCTCAGTTCGGTGTAGGTCGTTCGCTCCAAGCTGGGCTGTGTGCACGAACCCCC
CGTTCAGCCCGACCGCTGCGCCTTATCCGGTAACTATCGTCTTGAGTCCAACCCGGTAAGACACGACTTA
TCGCCACTGGCAGCAGCCACTGGTAACAGGATTAGCAGAGCGAGGTATGTAGGCGGTGCTACAGAGTTCT
TGAAGTGGTGGCCTAACTACGGCTACACTAGAAGAACAGTATTTGGTATCTGCGCTCTGCTGAAGCCAGT
TACCTTCGGAAAAAGAGTTGGTAGCTCTTGATCCGGCAAACAAACCACCGCTGGTAGCGGTGGTTTTTTT
GTTTGCAAGCAGCAGATTACGCGCAGAAAAAAAGGATCTCAAGAAGATCCTTTGATCTTTTCTACGGGGT
CTGACGCTCAGTGGAACGAAAACTCACGTTAAGGGATTTTGGTCATGAGATTATCAAAAAGGATCTTCAC
CTAGATCCTTTTAAATTAAAAATGAAGTTTTAAATCAATCTAAAGTATATATGAGTAAACTTGGTCTGAC
AGTTACCAATGCTTAATCAGTGAGGCACCTATCTCAGCGATCTGTCTATTTCGTTCATCCATAGTTGCAT
TTAAATTTCCGAACTCTCCAAGGCCCTCGTCGGAAAATCTTCAAACCTTTCGTCCGATCCATCTTGCAGG
CTACCTCTCGAACGAACTATCGCAAGTCTCTTGGCCGGCCTTGCGCCTTGGCTATTGCTTGGCAGCGCCT
ATCGCCAGGTATTACTCCAATCCCGAATATCCGAGATCGGGATCACCCGAGAGAAGTTCAACCTACATCC
TCAATCCCGATCTATCCGAGATCCGAGGAATATCGAAATCGGGGCGCGCCTGGTGTACCGAGAACGATCC
TCTCAGTGCGAGTCTCGACGATCCATATCGTTGCTTGGCAGTCAGCCAGTCGGAATCCAGCTTGGGACCC
AGGAAGTCCAATCGTCAGATATTGTACTCAAGCCTGGTCACGGCAGCGTACCGATCTGTTTAAACCTAGA
TATTGATAGTCTGATCGGTCAACGTATAATCGAGTCCTAGCTTTTGCAAACATCTATCAAGAGACAGGAT
CAGCAGGAGGCTTTCGCATGAGTATTCAACATTTCCGTGTCGCCCTTATTCCCTTTTTTGCGGCATTTTG
CCTTCCTGTTTTTGCTCACCCAGAAACGCTGGTGAAAGTAAAAGATGCTGAAGATCAGTTGGGTGCGCGA
GTGGGTTACATCGAACTGGATCTCAACAGCGGTAAGATCCTTGAGAGTTTTCGCCCCGAAGAACGCTTTC
CAATGATGAGCACTTTTAAAGTTCTGCTATGTGGCGCGGTATTATCCCGTATTGACGCCGGGCAAGAGCA
ACTCGGTCGCCGCATACACTATTCTCAGAATGACTTGGTTGAGTATTCACCAGTCACAGAAAAGCATCTT
ACGGATGGCATGACAGTAAGAGAATTATGCAGTGCTGCCATAACCATGAGTGATAACACTGCGGCCAACT
TACTTCTGACAACGATTGGAGGACCGAAGGAGCTAACCGCTTTTTTGCACAACATGGGGGATCATGTAAC
TCGCCTTGATCGTTGGGAACCGGAGCTGAATGAAGCCATACCAAACGACGAGCGTGACACCACGATGCCT
GTAGCAATGGCAACAACCTTGCGTAAACTATTAACTGGCGAACTACTTACTCTAGCTTCCCGGCAACAGT
TGATAGACTGGATGGAGGCGGATAAAGTTGCAGGACCACTTCTGCGCTCGGCCCTTCCGGCTGGCTGGTT
TATTGCTGATAAATCTGGAGCCGGTGAGCGTGGGTCTCGCGGTATCATTGCAGCACTGGGGCCAGATGGT
AAGCCCTCCCGTATCGTAGTTATCTACACGACGGGGAGTCAGGCAACTATGGATGAACGAAATAGACAGA
TCGCTGAGATAGGTGCCTCACTGATTAAGCATTGGTAACCGATTCTAGGTGCATTGGCGCAGAAAAAAAT
GCCTGATGCGACGCTGCGCGTCTTATACTCCCACATATGCCAGATTCAGCAACGGATACGGCTTCCCCAA
CTTGCCCACTTCCATACGTGTCCTCCTTACCAGAAATTTATCCTTAAGATCCCGAATCGTTTAAACTCGA
CTCTGGCTCTATCGAATCTCCGTCGTTTCGAGCTTACGCGAACAGCCGTGGCGCTCATTTGCTCGTCGGG
CATCGAATCTCGTCAGCTATCGTCAGCTTACCTTTTTGGCAGCGATCGCGGCTCCCGACATCTTGGACCA
TTAGCTCCACAGGTATCTTCTTCCCTCTAGTGGTCATAACAGCAGCTTCAGCTACCTCTCAATTCAAAAA
ACCCCTCAAGACCCGTTTAGAGGCCCCAAGGGGTTATGCTATCAATCGTTGCGTTACACACACAAAAAAC
CAACACACATCCATCTTCGATGGATAGCGATTTTATTATCTAACTGCTGATCGAGTGTAGCCAGATCTAG
TAATCAATTACGGGGTCATTAGTTCATAGCCCATATATGGAGTTCCGCGTTACATAACTTACGGTAAATG
GCCCGCCTGGCTGACCGCCCAACGACCCCCGCCCATTGACGTCAATAATGACGTATGTTCCCATAGTAAC
GCCAATAGGGACTTTCCATTGACGTCAATGGGTGGAGTATTTACGGTAAACTGCCCACTTGGCAGTACAT
CAAGTGTATCATATGCCAAGTACGCCCCCTATTGACGTCAATGACGGTAAATGGCCCGCCTGGCATTATG
CCCAGTACATGACCTTATGGGACTTTCCTACTTGGCAGTACATCTACGTATTAGTCATCGCTATTACCAT
GCTGATGCGGTTTTGGCAGTACATCAATGGGCGTGGATAGCGGTTTGACTCACGGGGATTTCCAAGTCTC
CACCCCATTGACGTCAATGGGAGTTTGTTTTGGCACCAAAATCAACGGGACTTTCCAAAATGTCGTAACA
ACTCCGCCCCATTGACGCAAATGGGCGGTAGGCGTGTACGGTGGGAGGTCTATATAAGCAGAGCTGGTTT
AGTGAACCGTCAGATCGCCTGGAGACGCCATCCACGCTGTTTTGACCTCCATAGAAGACACCGGGACCGA
TCCAGCCTCCCCTCGAAGCTTACATGTGGTACCGAGCTCGGATCCTGAGAACTTCAGGGTGAGTCTATGG
GACCCTTGATGTTTTCTTTCCCCTTCTTTTCTATGGTTAAGTTCATGTCATAGGAAGGGGAGAAGTAACA
GGGTACACATATTGACCAAATCAGGGTAATTTTGCATTTGTAATTTTAAAAAATGCTTTCTTCTTTTAAT
ATACTTTTTTGTTTATCTTATTTCTAATACTTTCCCTAATCTCTTTCTTTCAGGGCAATAATGATACAAT
GTATCATGCCTCTTTGCACCATTCTAAAGAATAACAGTGATAATTTCTGGGTTAAGGCAATAGCAATATT
TCTGCATATAAATATTTCTGCATATAAATTGTAACTGATGTAAGAGGTTTCATATTGCTAATAGCAGCTA
CAATCCAGCTACCATTCTGCTTTTATTTTATGGTTGGGATAAGGCTGGATTATTCTGAGTCCAAGCTAGG
CCCTTTTGCTAATCATGTTCATACCTCTTATCTTCCTCCCACAGCTCCTGGGCAACGTGCTGGTCTGTGT
GCTGGCCCATCACTTTGGCAAAGGCGGCCGCC
